Addgene plasmid #189754: pDx_mScarlet3
Purpose: Dual expression vector for bacteria and mammalian cells producing mScarlet3 red fluorescent protein
Depositing lab: Dorus Gadella. Depositing organization: University of Amsterdam. Publication: mScarlet3: a brilliant and fast-maturing red fluorescent protein. Gadella TWJ Jr, van Weeren L, Stouthamer J, Hink MA, Wolters AHG, Giepmans BNG, Aumonier S, Dupuy J, Royant A. Nat Methods. 2023 Apr;20(4):541-545. doi: 10.1038/s41592-023-01809-y. Epub 2023 Mar 27. PubMed 36973546.
Backbone
  Vector backbone: pTriEx-3
  Vector type: Mammalian Expression, Bacterial Expression
Growth in bacteria
  Bacterial resistance: Kanamycin, 50 μg/mL
  Growth temperature: 37°C
  Growth strain: DH5alpha
  Copy number: High Copy
Gene/Insert
  Gene/Insert name: mScarlet3
  Species: Synthetic
  Promoter: CMV & Rha
  Tag / fusion protein: 6xHis (N terminal on insert)
  Cloning method: Restriction Enzyme; 5′ cloning site unknown (unknown if destroyed)
Terms and licenses: Academic/Nonprofit Terms; Industry Terms: Not Available to Industry
How to cite: pDx_mScarlet3 was a gift from Dorus Gadella (Addgene plasmid # 189754 ; http://n2t.net/addgene:189754 ; RRID:Addgene_189754)
