[The description below was written by a language model from this plasmid's Addgene catalogue record and pLannotate feature annotations shown in this document.]
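Description:
pDx_mScarlet3 is a dual-host expression plasmid of about 5.6 kb, built on the pTriEx-3 backbone, that produces the synthetic red fluorescent protein mScarlet3 in both E. coli and mammalian cells from a single coding cassette. It is propagated in bacteria as a high-copy plasmid through a ColE1/pUC-type origin and selected with kanamycin. The KanR aminoglycoside phosphotransferase gene is preceded by a fragment of the bla (AmpR) promoter.

The expression unit stacks two promoters upstream of the same open reading frame. A CMV immediate-early enhancer and promoter, followed by a fragment of the chicken β-actin/rabbit β-globin chimeric intron, drive transcription in mammalian cells. Downstream of these, the E. coli rhaB promoter provides L-rhamnose-inducible, glucose-repressible expression in bacteria. The catalogue entry records an N-terminal 6xHis tag, and the annotation places a thrombin cleavage site just before the fluorescent protein, which is consistent with affinity purification and optional tag removal. The automated annotation labels the coding region as an mScarlet-2I fragment, which probably reflects homology to a related mScarlet variant rather than a different insert. Transcripts end at a rabbit β-globin polyadenylation signal for mammalian cells and at a T7 terminator.

Several pTriEx-derived elements remain in the backbone: baculovirus flanking sequences (lef2, ORF603, a polyhedrin fragment and the polyhedrin 3' UTR) and a loxP site. The record assigns no function to them in this construct. The plasmid is suited to producing the same fluorescent protein in bacteria, for example for purification, and in mammalian cells for expression and imaging.
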