Features (pLannotate 1.2.2; 18 found; start..end, strand, type, name):
    184..314     +  intron         chimeric intron (fragment): chimera between introns from chicken β-actin and rabbit β-globin
    383..501     +  promoter       rhaB promoter: promoter of the E. coli rhaBAD operon, conferring tight induction with L-rhamnose and repression with D-glucose in the presence of RhaR and RhaS (Giacalone et al., 2006)
    603..620     +  CDS            thrombin site: thrombin recognition and cleavage site
    645..1315    +  CDS            mScarlet-2I (fragment): mScarlet-I derivative in which the N- and C-termini have been modified to reduce cytotoxicity (Valbuena et al., 2020) preserves the original mammalian codon optimization
   1355..1423    +  CDS            HBB (fragment): HBB_PONPY - Experimental evidence at transcript level: Swiss-Prot protein existence level 2. Involved in oxygen transport from the lung to the various peripheral tissues. From Pongo pygmaeus (Bornean orangutan).
   1498..1553    +  polyA_signal   β-globin poly(A) signal: rabbit β-globin polyadenylation signal (Gil and Proudfoot, 1987)
   1641..1688    +  terminator     T7 terminator: transcription terminator for bacteriophage T7 RNA polymerase
   1702..1785    +  CDS            PH (fragment): PYHD_NPVAC - Also known as P29, POLH. Experimental evidence at protein level: Swiss-Prot protein existence level 1. Major component of the virus occlusion bodies which are large proteinaceous structures termed polyhedra. These structures serve as the protective package for the virus particles outside the infected host and allow natural transmission of virus between insect hosts, assisting persistence in the environment. Forms the paracrystalline lattice of polyhedra and interacts with enveloped virions as well as other accessory molecules and structures to form a mature viral occlusion body. F
   1789..2161    +  3'UTR          polyhedrin 3' UTR: 3' UTR from the Autographa californica nucleopolyhedrovirus polyhedrin gene (Suzuki et al., 2006)
   2415..2448    +  protein_bind   loxP: Cre-mediated recombination occurs in the 8-bp core sequence (GCATACAT). Cre recombinase
   2616..3203    -  rep_origin     ori: high-copy-number ColE1/pMB1/pBR322/pUC origin of replication
   3216..4031    -  CDS            KanR: aminoglycoside phosphotransferase; aph(3')-Ia; confers resistance to kanamycin in bacteria or G418 (Geneticin®) in eukaryotes
   4032..4083    -  promoter       AmpR promoter (fragment): bla
   4097..4132    +  CDS            lef2 (fragment): baculovirus late expression factor 2
   4274..4398    +  CDS            lef2: baculovirus late expression factor 2
   4436..5041    +  CDS            ORF603: baculovirus ORF603 protein
   5113..5472    +  enhancer       CMV enhancer (fragment): human cytomegalovirus immediate early enhancer
   5474..32      +  promoter       CMV promoter (across the origin): human cytomegalovirus (CMV) immediate early promoter
>Addgene plasmid #189754 | pDx_mScarlet3 | addgene full sequence | sequence record 375295 | Addgene NGS Result
GGCGTGTACGGTGGGAGGTCTATATAAGCAGACGTCGTTTAGTGAACCGTCAGATCACTAGATGCTTTAT
TGCGGTAGTTTATCACAGTTAAATTGCTAACGCCAGTCTCGAACTTAACGTGCAGAAGTTGGTCGTGAGG
CACTGGGCAGGTAAGTATCGGGCCCTTTGTGCGGGGGGAGCGGCTCGGGGCTGTCCGCGGGGGGACGGCT
GCCTTCGGGGGGGACGGGGCAGGGCGGGGTTCGGCTTCTGGCGTGTGACCGGCGGCTCTAGAGCCTCTGC
TAACCATGTTCATGCCTTCTTCTTTTTCCTACAGCTCCTGGGCAACGTGCTGGTTATTGTGCTGTCTCAT
CATTTTGGCAAAGAATTGGATCGGACCGAAATCACCACAATTCAGCAAATTGTGAACATCATCACGTTCA
TCTTTCCCTGGTTGCCAAAGGCCCATTTTCCTGTCAGTAACGAGAAGGTCGCGAATTCAGGCGCTTTTTA
GACTGGTCGTAGGGAGACCACAACGGTTTCCCTCTAGAAATAATTTTGTTTAACTATAAGAAGGAGATAT
ACCATGCGGGGTTCTCATCATCACCACCATCACAGCAGCGGCCTGGTGCCGCGCGGCAGCTCGCTAGCGC
TACCGGTCGCCACCATGGATAGCACCGAGGCAGTGATCAAGGAGTTCATGCGGTTCAAGGTGCACATGGA
GGGCTCCATGAACGGCCACGAGTTCGAGATCGAGGGCGAGGGCGAGGGCCGCCCCTACGAGGGCACCCAG
ACCGCCAAGCTGAGGGTGACCAAGGGTGGCCCCCTGCCCTTCTCCTGGGACATCCTGTCCCCTCAGTTCA
TGTACGGCTCCAGGGCCTTCACGAAGCACCCCGCCGACATCCCCGACTACTGGAAGCAGTCCTTCCCCGA
GGGCTTCAAGTGGGAGCGCGTGATGAACTTCGAGGACGGCGGCGCCGTGTCCGTGGCCCAGGACACCTCC
CTGGAGGACGGCACCCTGATCTACAAGGTGAAGCTCCGCGGCACCAACTTCCCTCCTGACGGCCCCGTAA
TGCAGAAGAAGACAATGGGCTGGGAAGCATCCACCGAGCGGTTGTACCCCGAGGACGTCGTGCTGAAGGG
CGACATTAAGATGGCCCTGCGCCTGAAGGACGGCGGCCGCTACCTGGCGGACTTCAAGACCACCTACAGG
GCCAAGAAGCCCGTGCAGATGCCCGGCGCCTTCAACATCGACCGCAAGTTGGACATCACATCCCACAACG
AGGACTACACCGTGGTGGAACAGTACGAACGCTCCGTGGCCCGCCACTCCACCGGCGGCTCCGGTGGCTC
CTAACTGTACAAGTAAGTGATTAACCTCAGGTGCAGGCTGCCTATCAGAAGGTGGTGGCTGGTGTGGCCA
ATGCCCTGGCTCACAAATACCACTGAGATCGATCTTTTTCCCTCTGCCAAAAATTATGGGGACATCATGA
AGCCCCTTGAGCATCTGACTTCTGGCTAATAAAGGAAATTTATTTTCATTGCAATAGTGTGTTGGAATTT
TTTGTGTCTCTCACTCGGAAGGACATATGGGAGGGCAAATCATTTAAAACATCAGAATGAGTATTTGGTT
TAGAGTTTGGCAACATATGCCCATATGTAACTAGCATAACCCCTTGGGGCCTCTAAACGGGTCTTGAGGG
GTTTTTTGCTGAAAGCATGCGGAGGAAATTCTCCTTGAAGTTTCCCTGGTGTTCAAAGTAAAGGAGTTTG
CACCAGACGCACCTCTGTTCACTGGTCCGGCGTATTAAAACACGATACATTGTTATTAGTACATTTATTA
AGCGCTAGATTCTGTGCGTTGTTGATTTACAGACAATTGTTGTACGTATTTTAATAATTCATTAAATTTA
TAATCTTTAGGGTGGTATGTTAGAGCGAAAATCAAATGATTTTCAGCGTCTTTATATCTGAATTTAAATA
TTAAATCCTCAATAGATTTGTAAAATAGGTTTCGATTAGTTTCAAACAAGGGTTGTTTTTCCGAACCGAT
GGCTGGACTATCTAATGGATTTTCGCTCAACGCCACAAAACTTGCCAAATCTTGTAGCAGCAATCTAGCT
TTGTCGATATTCGTTTGTGTTTTGTTTTGTAATAAAGGTTCGACGTCGTTCAAAATATTATGCGCTTTTG
TATTTCTTTCATCACTGTCGTTAGTATACAATTGACTCGACGTAAACACGTTAAATAGAGCTTGGACATA
TTTAACATCGGGCGTGTTAGCTTTATTAGGCCGATTATCGTCGTCGTCCCAACCCTCGTCGTTAGAAGTT
GCTTCCGAAGACGATTTTGCCATAGCCACACGACGCCTATTAATTGTGTCGGCTAACACGTCCGCGATCA
AATTTGTAGTTGAGCTTTTTGGAATTGCGATCGCATAACTTCGTATAGCATACATTATACGAAGTTATAA
GCTCGGAACGCTGCGCTCGGTCGTTCGGCTGCGGCGAGCGGTATCAGCTCACTCAAAGGCGGTAATACGG
TTATCCACAGAATCAGGGGATAACGCAGGAAAGAACATGTGAGCAAAAGGCCAGCAAAAGGCCAGGAACC
GTAAAAAGGCCGCGTTGCTGGCGTTTTTCCATAGGCTCCGCCCCCTGACGAGCATCACAAAAATCGACGC
TCAAGTCAGAGGTGGCGAAACCCGACAGGACTATAAAGATACCAGGCGTTTCCCCCTGGAAGCTCCCTCG
TGCGCTCTCCTGTTCCGACCCTGCCGCTTACCGGATACCTGTCCGCCTTTCTCCCTTCGGGAAGCGTGGC
GCTTTCTCATAGCTCACGCTGTAGGTATCTCAGTTCGGTGTAGGTCGTTCGCTCCAAGCTGGGCTGTGTG
CACGAACCCCCCGTTCAGCCCGACCGCTGCGCCTTATCCGGTAACTATCGTCTTGAGTCCAACCCGGTAA
GACACGACTTATCGCCACTGGCAGCAGCCACTGGTAACAGGATTAGCAGAGCGAGGTATGTAGGCGGTGC
TACAGAGTTCTTGAAGTGGTGGCCTAACTACGGCTACACTAGAAGAACAGTATTTGGTATCTGCGCTCTG
CTGAAGCCAGTTACCTTCGGAAAAAGAGTTGGTAGCTCTTGATCCGGCAAACAAACCACCGCTGGTAGCG
GTGGTTTTTTTGTTTGCAAGCAGCAGATTACGCGCAGAAAAAAAGGATCTCAAGAAGATCCTTTGTTAGA
AAAACTCATCGAGCATCAAGTGAAACTGCAATTTATTCATATCAGGATTATCAATACCATATTTTTGAAA
AAGCCGTTTCTGTAATGAAGGAGAAAACTCACCGAGGCAGTTCCATAGGATGGCAAGATCCTGGTATCGG
TCTGCGATTCCGACTCGTCCAACATCAATACAACCTATTAATTTCCCCTCGTCAAAAATAAGGTTATCAA
GTGAGAAATCACCATGAGTGACGACTGAATCCGGTGAGAATGGCAAAAGCTTATGCATTTCTTTCCAGAC
TTGTTCAACAGGCCAGCCATTACGCTCGTCATCAAAATCACTCGCACCAACCAAACCGTTATTCATTCGT
GATTGCGCCTGAGCGAGACGAAATACGCGATCGCCGTTAAAAGGACAATTACAAACAGGAATCGAATGCA
ACCGGCGCAGGAACACTGCCAGCGCATCAACAATATTTTCACCTGAATCAGGATATTCTTCTAATACCTG
GAATGCTGTTTTCCCTGGGATCGCAGTGGTGAGTAACCATGCATCATCAGGAGTACGGATAAAATGCTTG
ATGGTCGGAAGAGGCATAAATTCCGTCAGCCAGTTTAGCCTGACCATCTCATCTGTAACATCATTGGCAA
CGCTACCTTTGCCATGTTTCAGAAACAACTCTGGCGCATCGGGCTTCCCATACAATCGATAGATTGTCGC
ACCTGATTGCCCGACATTATCGCGAGCCCATTTATACCCATATAAATCAGCATCCATGTTGGAATTTAAT
CGCGGCCTCGAGCAAGACGTTTCCCGTTGAATATGGCTCATACTCTTCCTTTTTCAATATTATTGAAGCA
TTTATCAGGGTTATTGTCTCATGTCCGCGCGTTTCCTGCATCTTTTAATCAAATCCCAAGATGTGTATAA
ACGCGCCGGTATGTATAGGAAGAGGTTTATACTAAACTGTTACATTGCAAACGTGGTTTCGTGTGCCAAG
TGTGAAAACCGATGTTTAATCAAGGCTCTGACGCATTTCTACAACCACGACTCCAAGTGTGTGGGTGAAG
TCATGCATCTTTTAATCAAATCCCAAGATGTGTATAAACCACCAAACTGCCAAAAAATGAAAACTGTCGA
CAAGCTCTGTCCGTTTGCTGGCAACTGCAAGGGTCTCAATCCTATTTGTAATTATTGAATAATAAAACAA
TTATAAATGTCAAATTTGTTTTTTATTAACGATACAAACCAAACGCAACAAGAACATTTGTAGTATTATC
TATAATTGAAAACGCGTAGTTATAATCGCTGAGGTAATATTTAAAATCATTTTCAAATGATTCACAGTTA
ATTTGCGACAATATAATTTTATTTTCACATAAACTAGACGCCTTGTCGTCTTCTTCTTCGTATTCCTTCT
CTTTTTCATTTTTCTCTTCATAAAAATTAACATAGTTATTATCGTATCCATATATGTATCTATCGTATAG
AGTAAATTTTTTGTTGTCATAAATATATATGTCTTTTTTAATGGGGTGTATAGTACCGCTGCGCATAGTT
TTTCTGTAATTTACAACAGTGCTATTTTCTGGTAGTTCTTCGGAGTGTGTTGCTTTAATTATTAAATTTA
TATAATCAATGAATTTGGGATCGTCGGTTTTATACAATATGTTGCCGGCATAGTACGCAGCTTCTTCTAG
TTCAATTACACCATTTTTTAGCAGCACCGGATTAACATAACTTTCCAAAATGTTGTACGAACCGTTAAAC
AAAAACAGTTCACCTCCCTTTTCTATACTATTGTCTGCGAGCAGTTGTTTGTTGTTAAAAATAACAGCCA
TTGTAATGAGACGCACAAACTAATATCACAAACTGGAAATGTCTATCAATATATAGTTGCTGATGGCCGG
CCTATTAATAGTAATCAATTACGGGGTCATTAGTTCATAGCCCATATATGGAGTTCCGCGTTACATAACT
TACGGTAAATGGCCCGCCTGGCTGACCGCCCAACGACCCCCGCCCATTGACGTCAATAATGACGTATGTT
CCCATAGTAACGCCAATAGGGACTTTCCATTGACGTCAATGGGTGGAGTATTTACGGTAAACTGCCCACT
TGGCAGTACATCAAGTGTATCATATGCCAAGTCCGCCCCCTATTGACGTCAATGACGGTAAATGGCCCGC
CTGGCATTATGCCCAGTACATGACCTTACGGGACTTTCCTACTTGGCAGTACATCTACGTATTAGTCATC
GCTATTACCATGCTGATGCGGTTTTGGCAGTACACCAATGGGCGTGGATAGCGGTTTGACTCACGGGGAT
TTCCAAGTCTCCACCCCATTGACGTCAATGGGAGTTTGTTTTGGCACCAAAATCAACGGGACTTTCCAAA
ATGTCGTAATAACCCCGCCCCGTTGACGCAAATGGGCGGTA
